>Addgene plasmid #129673 | pYPQ290-D570A | depositor full sequence | sequence record 250132 | pYPQ290-D570A sequence 6642 bps
TGGACCAGCCAGGACAGAAATGCCTCGACTTCGCTGCTACCCAAGGTTGCCGGGTGACGCACACCGTGGA
AACGGATGAAGGCACGAACCCAGTGGACATAAGCCTGTTCGGTTCGTAAGCTGTAATGCAAGTAGCGTAT
GCGCTCACGCAACTGGTCCAGAACCTTGACCGAACGCAGCGGTGGTAACGGCGCAGTGGCGGTTTTCATG
GCTTGTTATGACTGTTTTTTTGGGGTACAGTCTATGCCTCGGGCATCCAAGCAGCAAGCGCGTTACGCCG
TGGGTCGATGTTTGATGTTATGGAGCAGCAACGATGTTACGCAGCAGGGCAGTCGCCCTAAAACAAAGTT
AAACATCATGAGGGAAGCGGTGATCGCCGAAGTATCGACTCAACTATCAGAGGTAGTTGGCGTCATCGAG
CGCCATCTCGAACCGACGTTGCTGGCCGTACATTTGTACGGCTCCGCAGTGGATGGCGGCCTGAAGCCAC
ACAGTGATATTGATTTGCTGGTTACGGTGACCGTAAGGCTTGATGAAACAACGCGGCGAGCTTTGATCAA
CGACCTTTTGGAAACTTCGGCTTCCCCTGGAGAGAGCGAGATTCTCCGCGCTGTAGAAGTCACCATTGTT
GTGCACGACGACATCATTCCGTGGCGTTATCCAGCTAAGCGCGAACTGCAATTTGGAGAATGGCAGCGCA
ATGACATTCTTGCAGGTATCTTCGAGCCAGCCACGATCGACATTGATCTGGCTATCTTGCTGACAAAAGC
AAGAGAACATAGCGTTGCCTTGGTAGGTCCAGCGGCGGAGGAACTCTTTGATCCGGTTCCTGAACAGGAT
CTATTTGAGGCGCTAAATGAAACCTTAACGCTATGGAACTCGCCGCCCGACTGGGCTGGCGATGAGCGAA
ATGTAGTGCTTACGTTGTCCCGCATTTGGTACAGCGCAGTAACCGGCAAAATCGCGCCGAAGGATGTCGC
TGCCGACTGGGCAATGGAGCGCCTGCCGGCCCAGTATCAGCCCGTCATACTTGAAGCTAGACAGGCTTAT
CTTGGACAAGAAGAAGATCGCTTGGCCTCGCGCGCAGATCAGTTGGAAGAATTTGTCCACTACGTGAAAG
GCGAGATCACCAAGGTAGTCGGCAAATAACCCTCGAGCCACCCATGACCAAAATCCCTTAACGTGAGTTA
CGCGTCGTTCCACTGAGCGTCAGACCCCGTAGAAAAGATCAAAGGATCTTCTTGAGATCCTTTTTTTCTG
CGCGTAATCTGCTGCTTGCAAACAAAAAAACCACCGCTACCAGCGGTGGTTTGTTTGCCGGATCAAGAGC
TACCAACTCTTTTTCCGAAGGTAACTGGCTTCAGCAGAGCGCAGATACCAAATACTGTCCTTCTAGTGTA
GCCGTAGTTAGGCCACCACTTCAAGAACTCTGTAGCACCGCCTACATACCTCGCTCTGCTAATCCTGTTA
CCAGTGGCTGCTGCCAGTGGCGATAAGTCGTGTCTTACCGGGTTGGACTCAAGACGATAGTTACCGGATA
AGGCGCAGCGGTCGGGCTGAACGGGGGGTTCGTGCACACAGCCCAGCTTGGAGCGAACGACCTACACCGA
ACTGAGATACCTACAGCGTGAGCTATGAGAAAGCGCCACGCTTCCCGAAGGGAGAAAGGCGGACAGGTAT
CCGGTAAGCGGCAGGGTCGGAACAGGAGAGCGCACGAGGGAGCTTCCAGGGGGAAACGCCTGGTATCTTT
ATAGTCCTGTCGGGTTTCGCCACCTCTGACTTGAGCGTCGATTTTTGTGATGCTCGTCAGGGGGGCGGAG
CCTATGGAAAAACGCCAGCAACGCGGCCTTTTTACGGTTCCTGGCCTTTTGCTGGCCTTTTGCTCACATG
TTCTTTCCTGCGTTATCCCCTGATTCTGTGGATAACCGTATTACCGCCTTTGAGTGAGCTGATACCGCTC
GCCGCAGCCGAACGACCGAGCGCAGCGAGTCAGTGAGCGAGGAAGCGGAAGAGCGCCCAATACGCAAACC
GCCTCTCCCCGCGCGTTGGCCGATTCATTAATGCAGCTGGCACGACAGGTTTCCCGACTGGAAAGCGGGC
AGTGAGCGCAACGCAATTAATACGCGTACCGCGAGCCAGGAAGAGTTTGTAGAAACGCAAAAAGGCCATC
CGTCAGGATGGCCTTCTGCTTAGTTTGATGCCTGGCAGTTTATGGCGGGCGTCCTGCCCGCCACCCTCCG
GGCCGTTGCTTCACAACGTTCAAATCCGCTCCCGGCGGATTTGTCCTACTCAGGAGAGCGTTCACCGACA
AACAACAGATAAAACGAAAGGCCCAGTCTTCCGACTGAGCCTTTCGTTTTATTTGATGCCTGGCAGTTCC
CTACTCTCGCGTTAACGCTTGCATGGATGTTTTCCCAGTCACGACGTTGTAAAACGACGGCCAGTCTTAA
GCTCGGGCCCCAAATAATGATTTTATTTTGACTGATAGTGACCTGTTCGTTGCAACAAATTGATGAGCAA
TGCTTTTTTATAATGCCAACTTTGTACAAAAAAGCAGGCTCCGAATTCGCCCTTCACCATGGCTCCTAAG
AAGAAGCGGAAGGTTGGTATTCACGGGGTGCCTGCGGCTGCGGTGAAGTCAATAAAAGTTAAACTCCGCC
TGGACGATATGCCAGAAATTCGGGCTGGCCTCTGGAAGCTTCACAAAGAGGTTAACGCTGGCGTCAGATA
TTACACGGAATGGTTGTCGCTGCTCCGGCAAGAAAATCTCTACAGAAGGTCGCCCAATGGTGATGGGGAA
CAAGAGTGCGACAAAACGGCGGAGGAATGCAAAGCGGAACTCCTTGAAAGACTTCGCGCGAGACAAGTCG
AAAACGGCCATAGAGGCCCGGCCGGTTCCGATGATGAATTGCTTCAGCTTGCGCGGCAGCTTTACGAATT
GCTCGTGCCGCAAGCCATAGGTGCAAAAGGAGATGCACAACAAATTGCAAGAAAGTTCCTCTCCCCGCTC
GCAGACAAGGATGCCGTGGGAGGTCTTGGAATCGCTAAAGCAGGGAATAAGCCAAGATGGGTGCGGATGC
GGGAAGCAGGTGAGCCAGGCTGGGAAGAGGAGAAGGAGAAAGCCGAAACGAGGAAATCAGCGGATCGCAC
TGCAGACGTGTTGAGAGCCCTCGCAGACTTTGGACTTAAGCCACTGATGCGGGTTTACACGGATTCAGAG
ATGTCCTCGGTGGAATGGAAGCCGCTCAGAAAGGGTCAAGCCGTGAGAACGTGGGACCGCGACATGTTCC
AGCAGGCAATTGAGCGGATGATGTCCTGGGAGTCTTGGAACCAAAGGGTCGGGCAAGAATATGCGAAACT
GGTGGAGCAAAAAAATAGGTTTGAACAAAAAAATTTCGTTGGTCAAGAGCATCTGGTTCATTTGGTTAAT
CAACTTCAACAAGATATGAAAGAAGCATCACCTGGCTTGGAATCTAAAGAACAAACAGCACACTACGTTA
CGGGTAGGGCGTTGAGGGGATCGGATAAAGTTTTCGAGAAGTGGGGTAAGTTGGCCCCCGACGCCCCTTT
CGATCTGTATGACGCCGAGATAAAGAACGTTCAGCGGAGGAACACTCGCCGCTTTGGTTCGCACGATCTG
TTTGCAAAACTGGCCGAGCCTGAGTACCAGGCCCTTTGGCGGGAGGATGCGTCGTTCCTTACACGCTACG
CGGTTTATAATTCAATTCTCAGAAAGCTCAATCACGCGAAGATGTTTGCGACTTTCACTCTTCCAGATGC
GACGGCACACCCTATATGGACTAGATTTGATAAGTTGGGGGGCAACTTGCACCAGTATACATTTCTGTTC
AACGAATTCGGCGAACGCAGGCATGCAATCAGGTTCCATAAACTTTTGAAAGTCGAGAATGGTGTTGCCA
GGGAGGTTGACGATGTCACAGTGCCTATCTCGATGTCCGAACAATTGGATAACTTGCTGCCCAGAGATCC
GAACGAACCGATTGCACTTTATTTCAGGGATTATGGTGCCGAACAACACTTTACGGGTGAGTTCGGAGGG
GCCAAGATTCAGTGCAGACGGGACCAGCTTGCTCACATGCACCGCAGGAGAGGGGCTAGGGATGTGTATT
TGAACGTTTCAGTTCGCGTGCAGTCCCAATCCGAGGCGCGGGGGGAGCGCAGACCACCATACGCGGCTGT
CTTCCGGCTGGTTGGCGATAACCATAGAGCGTTCGTGCATTTCGATAAGCTGAGCGATTACCTCGCCGAA
CATCCTGATGACGGAAAGTTGGGGTCAGAGGGGCTTCTGTCGGGCCTGAGGGTGATGTCCGTGGCCCTGG
GATTGCGCACCAGTGCCTCGATCAGCGTTTTTAGGGTGGCCAGGAAAGATGAGTTGAAACCCAACTCGAA
GGGGAGGGTTCCGTTCTTTTTCCCTATAAAGGGCAACGATAACTTGGTCGCAGTGCATGAAAGGAGCCAA
CTGCTCAAACTTCCCGGGGAGACAGAGTCCAAAGATCTTCGCGCTATAAGGGAAGAGAGACAAAGAACTC
TCCGGCAGCTGCGCACGCAGCTCGCATACCTGCGGTTGCTTGTCCGCTGCGGAAGTGAAGACGTTGGCAG
GCGCGAGAGGTCATGGGCCAAATTGATTGAGCAGCCGGTCGACGCCGCAAATCACATGACTCCGGATTGG
AGGGAGGCTTTCGAGAACGAACTGCAGAAGTTGAAGAGTCTGCATGGCATATGCTCTGACAAAGAGTGGA
TGGACGCGGTTTACGAGTCCGTCCGCCGGGTCTGGCGGCACATGGGGAAACAAGTTCGCGATTGGAGAAA
GGATGTTAGATCCGGGGAAAGGCCGAAGATAAGAGGTTATGCCAAAGACGTGGTTGGTGGAAATTCTATC
GAACAGATCGAATATCTTGAGAGGCAGTACAAGTTCCTCAAGAGTTGGTCTTTCTTCGGTAAAGTCTCTG
GACAAGTTATAAGAGCAGAAAAGGGGAGCCGGTTCGCTATCACCTTGCGGGAACACATAGACCACGCAAA
AGAAGACAGACTGAAGAAGCTGGCGGACAGAATTATCATGGAAGCGCTGGGGTACGTTTACGCGCTGGAC
GAAAGGGGGAAAGGTAAATGGGTGGCCAAATACCCGCCATGCCAGTTGATATTGCTGGAAGAATTGTCCG
AATATCAATTTAATAACGATAGACCGCCATCCGAGAACAACCAACTTATGCAATGGTCTCACCGGGGAGT
TTTCCAGGAGTTGATCAACCAAGCTCAAGTGCACGATCTGCTTGTTGGTACAATGTACGCAGCGTTTTCC
TCACGCTTCGACGCTAGAACAGGAGCGCCGGGAATTCGGTGCCGGAGGGTGCCTGCGAGGTGTACTCAGG
AGCACAACCCGGAGCCATTTCCCTGGTGGTTGAATAAATTCGTTGTGGAACATACGTTGGATGCTTGCCC
GCTTCGGGCGGACGACCTCATTCCGACGGGTGAGGGCGAGATTTTCGTGTCGCCATTCTCGGCTGAGGAA
GGGGACTTCCATCAAATCCATGCTGACCTCAATGCGGCGCAAAATCTGCAGCAGAGATTGTGGAGTGATT
TTGACATCTCTCAGATCAGGCTTCGGTGCGATTGGGGAGAAGTCGATGGTGAACTCGTTCTCATTCCGAG
ACTCACCGGTAAAAGGACTGCTGATTCATATTCGAACAAAGTTTTTTACACTAACACAGGGGTCACTTAT
TATGAAAGAGAACGCGGTAAGAAGCGCCGCAAGGTGTTCGCGCAAGAGAAACTTTCCGAGGAAGAGGCCG
AGTTGCTCGTTGAAGCTGACGAAGCTCGCGAGAAGTCCGTCGTTCTGATGCGGGATCCTTCTGGCATAAT
AAACAGGGGGAATTGGACACGGCAGAAGGAATTTTGGTCCATGGTGAATCAGCGCATAGAAGGTTATCTG
GTCAAACAGATCAGAAGCAGGGTTCCCCTCCAGGATTCAGCGTGCGAGAACACGGGCGATATTAAGCGTC
CTGCTGCCACCAAAAAGGCCGGACAGGCTAAGAAAAAGAAGTGAGACGACTAGTGGCGGCCGCCGACGTC
CGATCGTTCAAACATTTGGCAATAAAGTTTCTTAAGATTGAATCCTGTTGCCGGTCTTGCGATGATTATC
ATATAATTTCTGTTGAATTACGTTAAGCATGTAATAATTAACATGTAATGCATGACGTTATTTATGAGAT
GGGTTTTTATGATTAGAGTCCCGCAATTATACATTTAATACGCGATAGAAAACAAAATATAGCGCGCAAA
CTAGGATAAATTATCGCGCGCGGTGTCATCTATGTTACTAGATCGGGAATTGATCCCCCCTCGACAGCTT
CCGGAAAGGGCGAATTCGCAACTTTGTATACAAAAGTTGAACGAGAAACGTAAAATGATATAAATATCAA
TATATTAAATTAGATTTTGCATAAAAAACAGACTACATAATACTGTAAAACACAACATATCCAGTCACTA
TGCCATCCAGCTGATATCCCCTATAGTGAGTCGTATTACATGGTCATAGCTGTTTCCTGGCAGCTCTGGC
CCGTGTCTCAAAATCTCTGATGTTACATTGCACAAGATAAAAATATATCATCATGCCTCCTC
Features (pLannotate 1.2.2; 13 found; start..end, strand, type, name):
     96..119     +  promoter       Pc promoter (fragment): intI1 (promoter lies within the coding sequence); class 1 integron promoter
    295..351     +  CDS            GmR (fragment): gentamycin acetyltransferase; aacC1; confers resistance to gentamycin
    358..1149    +  CDS            SmR: aminoglycoside adenylyltransferase (Murphy, 1985); aadA; confers resistance to spectinomycin and streptomycin
   1242..1830    +  rep_origin     ori: high-copy-number ColE1/pMB1/pBR322/pUC origin of replication
   2013..2105    +  CDS            lacI (fragment): lac repressor; lacI; The lac repressor binds to the lac operator to inhibit transcription in E. coli. This inhibition can be relieved by adding lactose or isopropyl-β-D-thiogalactopyranoside (IPTG).
   2160..2187    -  terminator     rrnB T2 terminator: transcription terminator T2 from the E. coli rrnB gene
   2319..2362    +  terminator     rrnB T1 terminator: Escherichia coli rrnB; transcription terminator T1 from the E. coli rrnB gene
   2409..2445    -  CDS            lacZα (fragment): LacZα fragment of β-galactosidase; lacZ fragment
   2461..2560    +  protein_bind   attL1: mutant version of attL; recombination site for the Gateway® LR reaction LR Clonase™
   2630..6013    +  CDS            cas12b: CS12B_ALIAG - Also known as c2c1 From Alicyclobacillus acidoterrestris (strain ATCC 49025 / DSM 3922 / CIP 106132 / NCIMB 13137 / GD3B).
   6092..6344    +  terminator     NOS terminator: nopaline synthase terminator and poly(A) signal
   6389..6512    +  protein_bind   attR5: mutant version of attR; recombination site for the Gateway® LR reaction LR Clonase™
   6530..6548    -  promoter       T7 promoter: promoter for bacteriophage T7 RNA polymerase
