>Addgene plasmid #129673 | pYPQ290-D570A | addgene full sequence | sequence record 255062 | Addgene NGS Result
CAAATAATGATTTTATTTTGACTGATAGTGACCTGTTCGTTGCAACAAATTGATGAGCAATGCTTTTTTA
TAATGCCAACTTTGTACAAAAAAGCAGGCTCCGAATTCGCCCTTCACCATGGCTCCTAAGAAGAAGCGGA
AGGTTGGTATTCACGGGGTGCCTGCGGCTGCGGTGAAGTCAATAAAAGTTAAACTCCGCCTGGACGATAT
GCCAGAAATTCGGGCTGGCCTCTGGAAGCTTCACAAAGAGGTTAACGCTGGCGTCAGATATTACACGGAA
TGGTTGTCGCTGCTCCGGCAAGAAAATCTCTACAGAAGGTCGCCCAATGGTGATGGGGAACAAGAGTGCG
ACAAAACGGCGGAGGAATGCAAAGCGGAACTCCTTGAAAGACTTCGCGCGAGACAAGTCGAAAACGGCCA
TAGAGGCCCGGCCGGTTCCGATGATGAATTGCTTCAGCTTGCGCGGCAGCTTTACGAATTGCTCGTGCCG
CAAGCCATAGGTGCAAAAGGAGATGCACAACAAATTGCAAGAAAGTTCCTCTCCCCGCTCGCAGACAAGG
ATGCCGTGGGAGGTCTTGGAATCGCTAAAGCAGGGAATAAGCCAAGATGGGTGCGGATGCGGGAAGCAGG
TGAGCCAGGCTGGGAAGAGGAGAAGGAGAAAGCCGAAACGAGGAAATCAGCGGATCGCACTGCAGACGTG
TTGAGAGCCCTCGCAGACTTTGGACTTAAGCCACTGATGCGGGTTTACACGGATTCAGAGATGTCCTCGG
TGGAATGGAAGCCGCTCAGAAAGGGTCAAGCCGTGAGAACGTGGGACCGCGACATGTTCCAGCAGGCAAT
TGAGCGGATGATGTCCTGGGAGTCTTGGAACCAAAGGGTCGGGCAAGAATATGCGAAACTGGTGGAGCAA
AAAAATAGGTTTGAACAAAAAAATTTCGTTGGTCAAGAGCATCTGGTTCATTTGGTTAATCAACTTCAAC
AAGATATGAAAGAAGCATCACCTGGCTTGGAATCTAAAGAACAAACAGCACACTACGTTACGGGTAGGGC
GTTGAGGGGATCGGATAAAGTTTTCGAGAAGTGGGGTAAGTTGGCCCCCGACGCCCCTTTCGATCTGTAT
GACGCCGAGATAAAGAACGTTCAGCGGAGGAACACTCGCCGCTTTGGTTCGCACGATCTGTTTGCAAAAC
TGGCCGAGCCTGAGTACCAGGCCCTTTGGCGGGAGGATGCGTCGTTCCTTACACGCTACGCGGTTTATAA
TTCAATTCTCAGAAAGCTCAATCACGCGAAGATGTTTGCGACTTTCACTCTTCCAGATGCGACGGCACAC
CCTATATGGACTAGATTTGATAAGTTGGGGGGCAACTTGCACCAGTATACATTTCTGTTCAACGAATTCG
GCGAACGCAGGCATGCAATCAGGTTCCATAAACTTTTGAAAGTCGAGAATGGTGTTGCCAGGGAGGTTGA
CGATGTCACAGTGCCTATCTCGATGTCCGAACAATTGGATAACTTGCTGCCCAGAGATCCGAACGAACCG
ATTGCACTTTATTTCAGGGATTATGGTGCCGAACAACACTTTACGGGTGAGTTCGGAGGGGCCAAGATTC
AGTGCAGACGGGACCAGCTTGCTCACATGCACCGCAGGAGAGGGGCTAGGGATGTGTATTTGAACGTTTC
AGTTCGCGTGCAGTCCCAATCCGAGGCGCGGGGGGAGCGCAGACCACCATACGCGGCTGTCTTCCGGCTG
GTTGGCGATAACCATAGAGCGTTCGTGCATTTCGATAAGCTGAGCGATTACCTCGCCGAACATCCTGATG
ACGGAAAGTTGGGGTCAGAGGGGCTTCTGTCGGGCCTGAGGGTGATGTCCGTGGCCCTGGGATTGCGCAC
CAGTGCCTCGATCAGCGTTTTTAGGGTGGCCAGGAAAGATGAGTTGAAACCCAACTCGAAGGGGAGGGTT
CCGTTCTTTTTCCCTATAAAGGGCAACGATAACTTGGTCGCAGTGCATGAAAGGAGCCAACTGCTCAAAC
TTCCCGGGGAGACAGAGTCCAAAGATCTTCGCGCTATAAGGGAAGAGAGACAAAGAACTCTCCGGCAGCT
GCGCACGCAGCTCGCATACCTGCGGTTGCTTGTCCGCTGCGGAAGTGAAGACGTTGGCAGGCGCGAGAGG
TCATGGGCCAAATTGATTGAGCAGCCGGTCGACGCCGCAAATCACATGACTCCGGATTGGAGGGAGGCTT
TCGAGAACGAACTGCAGAAGTTGAAGAGTCTGCATGGCATATGCTCTGACAAAGAGTGGATGGACGCGGT
TTACGAGTCCGTCCGCCGGGTCTGGCGGCACATGGGGAAACAAGTTCGCGATTGGAGAAAGGATGTTAGA
TCCGGGGAAAGGCCGAAGATAAGAGGTTATGCCAAAGACGTGGTTGGTGGAAATTCTATCGAACAGATCG
AATATCTTGAGAGGCAGTACAAGTTCCTCAAGAGTTGGTCTTTCTTCGGTAAAGTCTCTGGACAAGTTAT
AAGAGCAGAAAAGGGGAGCCGGTTCGCTATCACCTTGCGGGAACACATAGACCACGCAAAAGAAGACAGA
CTGAAGAAGCTGGCGGACAGAATTATCATGGAAGCGCTGGGGTACGTTTACGCGCTGGACGAAAGGGGGA
AAGGTAAATGGGTGGCCAAATACCCGCCATGCCAGTTGATATTGCTGGAAGAATTGTCCGAATATCAATT
TAATAACGATAGACCGCCATCCGAGAACAACCAACTTATGCAATGGTCTCACCGGGGAGTTTTCCAGGAG
TTGATCAACCAAGCTCAAGTGCACGATCTGCTTGTTGGTACAATGTACGCAGCGTTTTCCTCACGCTTCG
ACGCTAGAACAGGAGCGCCGGGAATTCGGTGCCGGAGGGTGCCTGCGAGGTGTACTCAGGAGCACAACCC
GGAGCCATTTCCCTGGTGGTTGAATAAATTCGTTGTGGAACATACGTTGGATGCTTGCCCGCTTCGGGCG
GACGACCTCATTCCGACGGGTGAGGGCGAGATTTTCGTGTCGCCATTCTCGGCTGAGGAAGGGGACTTCC
ATCAAATCCATGCTGACCTCAATGCGGCGCAAAATCTGCAGCAGAGATTGTGGAGTGATTTTGACATCTC
TCAGATCAGGCTTCGGTGCGATTGGGGAGAAGTCGATGGTGAACTCGTTCTCATTCCGAGACTCACCGGT
AAAAGGACTGCTGATTCATATTCGAACAAAGTTTTTTACACTAACACAGGGGTCACTTATTATGAAAGAG
AACGCGGTAAGAAGCGCCGCAAGGTGTTCGCGCAAGAGAAACTTTCCGAGGAAGAGGCCGAGTTGCTCGT
TGAAGCTGACGAAGCTCGCGAGAAGTCCGTCGTTCTGATGCGGGATCCTTCTGGCATAATAAACAGGGGG
AATTGGACACGGCAGAAGGAATTTTGGTCCATGGTGAATCAGCGCATAGAAGGTTATCTGGTCAAACAGA
TCAGAAGCAGGGTTCCCCTCCAGGATTCAGCGTGCGAGAACACGGGCGATATTAAGCGTCCTGCTGCCAC
CAAAAAGGCCGGACAGGCTAAGAAAAAGAAGTGAGACGACTAGTGGCGGCCGCCGACGTCCGATCGTTCA
AACATTTGGCAATAAAGTTTCTTAAGATTGAATCCTGTTGCCGGTCTTGCGATGATTATCATATAATTTC
TGTTGAATTACGTTAAGCATGTAATAATTAACATGTAATGCATGACGTTATTTATGAGATGGGTTTTTAT
GATTAGAGTCCCGCAATTATACATTTAATACGCGATAGAAAACAAAATATAGCGCGCAAACTAGGATAAA
TTATCGCGCGCGGTGTCATCTATGTTACTAGATCGGGAATTGATCCCCCCTCGACAGCTTCCGGAAAGGG
CGAATTCGCAACTTTGTATACAAAAGTTGAACGAGAAACGTAAAATGATATAAATATCAATATATTAAAT
TAGATTTTGCATAAAAAACAGACTACATAATACTGTAAAACACAACATATCCAGTCACTATGCCATCCAG
CTGATATCCCCTATAGTGAGTCGTATTACATGGTCATAGCTGTTTCCTGGCAGCTCTGGCCCGTGTCTCA
AAATCTCTGATGTTACATTGCACAAGATAAAAATATATCATCATGCCTCCTCTGGACCAGCCAGGACAGA
AATGCCTCGACTTCGCTGCTACCCAAGGTTGCCGGGTGACGCACACCGTGGAAACGGATGAAGGCACGAA
CCCAGTGGACATAAGCCTGTTCGGTTCGTAAGCTGTAATGCAAGTAGCGTATGCGCTCACGCAACTGGTC
CAGAACCTTGACCGAACGCAGCGGTGGTAACGGCGCAGTGGCGGTTTTCATGGCTTGTTATGACTGTTTT
TTTGGGGTACAGTCTATGCCTCGGGCATCCAAGCAGCAAGCGCGTTACGCCGTGGGTCGATGTTTGATGT
TATGGAGCAGCAACGATGTTACGCAGCAGGGCAGTCGCCCTAAAACAAAGTTAAACATTATGAGGGAAGC
GGTGATCGCCGAAGTATCGACTCAACTATCAGAGGTAGTTGGCGTCATCGAGCGCCATCTCGAACCGACG
TTGCTGGCCGTACATTTGTACGGCTCCGCAGTGGATGGCGGCCTGAAGCCACACAGTGATATTGATTTGC
TGGTTACGGTGACCGTAAGGCTTGATGAAACAACGCGGCGAGCTTTGATCAACGACCTTTTGGAAACTTC
GGCTTCCCCTGGAGAGAGCGAGATTCTCCGCGCTGTAGAAGTCACCATTGTTGTGCACGACGACATCATT
CCGTGGCGTTATCCAGCTAAGCGCGAACTGCAATTTGGAGAATGGCAGCGCAATGACATTCTTGCAGGTA
TCTTCGAGCCAGCCACGATCGACATTGATCTGGCTATCTTGCTGACAAAAGCAAGAGAACATAGCGTTGC
CTTGGTAGGTCCAGCGGCGGAGGAACTCTTTGATCCGGTTCCTGAACAGGATCTATTTGAGGCGCTAAAT
GAAACCTTAACGCTATGGAACTCGCCGCCCGACTGGGCTGGCGATGAGCGAAATGTAGTGCTTACGTTGT
CCCGCATTTGGTACAGCGCAGTAACCGGCAAAATCGCGCCGAAGGATGTCGCTGCCGACTGGGCAATGGA
GCGCCTGCCGGCCCAGTATCAGCCCGTCATACTTGAAGCTAGACAGGCTTATCTTGGACAAGAAGAAGAT
CGCTTGGCCTCGCGCGCAGATCAGTTGGAAGAATTTGTCCACTACGTGAAAGGCGAGATCACCAAGGTAG
TCGGCAAATAACCCTCGAGCCACCCATGACCAAAATCCCTTAACGTGAGTTACGCGTCGTTCCACTGAGC
GTCAGACCCCGTAGAAAAGATCAAAGGATCTTCTTGAGATCCTTTTTTTCTGCGCGTAATCTGCTGCTTG
CAAACAAAAAAACCACCGCTACCAGCGGTGGTTTGTTTGCCGGATCAAGAGCTACCAACTCTTTTTCCGA
AGGTAACTGGCTTCAGCAGAGCGCAGATACCAAATACTGTTCTTCTAGTGTAGCCGTAGTTAGGCCACCA
CTTCAAGAACTCTGTAGCACCGCCTACATACCTCGCTCTGCTAATCCTGTTACCAGTGGCTGCTGCCAGT
GGCGATAAGTCGTGTCTTACCGGGTTGGACTCAAGACGATAGTTACCGGATAAGGCGCAGCGGTCGGGCT
GAACGGGGGGTTCGTGCACACAGCCCAGCTTGGAGCGAACGACCTACACCGAACTGAGATACCTACAGCG
TGAGCTATGAGAAAGCGCCACGCTTCCCGAAGGGAGAAAGGCGGACAGGTATCCGGTAAGCGGCAGGGTC
GGAACAGGAGAGCGCACGAGGGAGCTTCCAGGGGGAAACGCCTGGTATCTTTATAGTCCTGTCGGGTTTC
GCCACCTCTGACTTGAGCGTCGATTTTTGTGATGCTCGTCAGGGGGGCGGAGCCTATGGAAAAACGCCAG
CAACGCGGCCTTTTTACGGTTCCTGGCCTTTTGCTGGCCTTTTGCTCACATGTTCTTTCCTGCGTTATCC
CCTGATTCTGTGGATAACCGTATTACCGCCTTTGAGTGAGCTGATACCGCTCGCCGCAGCCGAACGACCG
AGCGCAGCGAGTCAGTGAGCGAGGAAGCGGAAGAGCGCCCAATACGCAAACCGCCTCTCCCCGCGCGTTG
GCCGATTCATTAATGCAGCTGGCACGACAGGTTTCCCGACTGGAAAGCGGGCAGTGAGCGCAACGCAATT
AATACGCGTACCGCGAGCCAGGAAGAGTTTGTAGAAACGCAAAAAGGCCATCCGTCAGGATGGCCTTCTG
CTTAGTTTGATGCCTGGCAGTTTATGGCGGGCGTCCTGCCCGCCACCCTCCGGGCCGTTGCTTCACAACG
TTCAAATCCGCTCCCGGCGGATTTGTCCTACTCAGGAGAGCGTTCACCGACAAACAACAGATAAAACGAA
AGGCCCAGTCTTCCGACTGAGCCTTTCGTTTTATTTGATGCCTGGCAGTTCCCTACTCTCGCGTTAACGC
TTGCATGGATGTTTTCCCAGTCACGACGTTGTAAAACGACGGCCAGTCTTAAGCTCGGGCCC
Features (pLannotate 1.2.2; 13 found; start..end, strand, type, name):
      1..100     +  protein_bind   attL1: mutant version of attL; recombination site for the Gateway® LR reaction LR Clonase™
    170..3553    +  CDS            cas12b: CS12B_ALIAG - Also known as c2c1 From Alicyclobacillus acidoterrestris (strain ATCC 49025 / DSM 3922 / CIP 106132 / NCIMB 13137 / GD3B).
   3632..3884    +  terminator     NOS terminator: nopaline synthase terminator and poly(A) signal
   3929..4052    +  protein_bind   attR5: mutant version of attR; recombination site for the Gateway® LR reaction LR Clonase™
   4070..4088    -  promoter       T7 promoter: promoter for bacteriophage T7 RNA polymerase
   4278..4301    +  promoter       Pc promoter (fragment): intI1 (promoter lies within the coding sequence); class 1 integron promoter
   4477..4533    +  CDS            GmR (fragment): gentamycin acetyltransferase; aacC1; confers resistance to gentamycin
   4540..5331    +  CDS            SmR: aminoglycoside adenylyltransferase (Murphy, 1985); aadA; confers resistance to spectinomycin and streptomycin
   5424..6012    +  rep_origin     ori: high-copy-number ColE1/pMB1/pBR322/pUC origin of replication
   6195..6287    +  CDS            lacI (fragment): lac repressor; lacI; The lac repressor binds to the lac operator to inhibit transcription in E. coli. This inhibition can be relieved by adding lactose or isopropyl-β-D-thiogalactopyranoside (IPTG).
   6342..6369    -  terminator     rrnB T2 terminator: transcription terminator T2 from the E. coli rrnB gene
   6501..6544    +  terminator     rrnB T1 terminator: Escherichia coli rrnB; transcription terminator T1 from the E. coli rrnB gene
   6591..6627    -  CDS            lacZα (fragment): LacZα fragment of β-galactosidase; lacZ fragment
