[The description below was written by a language model from this plasmid's Addgene catalogue record and pLannotate feature annotations shown in this document.]
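Description:
pYPQ290-D570A is a 6,642 bp Gateway entry clone built on the pYPQ167 backbone and intended as a module for assembling plant CRISPR-Cas12b expression vectors. It is maintained in E. coli through a high-copy ColE1/pUC-type origin and selected with spectinomycin via an aadA (SmR) aminoglycoside adenylyltransferase gene, which sits downstream of a class 1 integron Pc promoter fragment and a short gentamicin-resistance remnant. Small lacI and lacZα fragments, rrnB T1 and T2 terminators and a T7 promoter are backbone remnants flanking the recombination cassette. The two annotated sequence records (depositor and sequencing result) contain the same 13 features in the same order and differ only in their start coordinate.

The payload is a rice codon-optimized coding sequence for AacCas12b (also called C2c1) from Alicyclobacillus acidoterrestris, carrying a D570A substitution. The record does not state the mutation's functional consequence. The roughly 3.4 kb open reading frame is followed by a nopaline synthase (NOS) terminator and polyadenylation signal, and the whole unit is bracketed by attL1 and attR5 sites. No plant promoter is annotated upstream of the Cas12b gene, so the promoter presumably comes from the destination vector. The attL1/attR5 pairing is characteristic of multisite Gateway LR assembly, in which this entry clone would be combined with a second entry clone (for example, a guide RNA cassette) bearing compatible sites. The record does not name the partner plasmids. The construct is used to build Cas12b-based reagents for plant genome engineering.
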