Addgene plasmid #129673: pYPQ290-D570A
Purpose: Gateway entry clone for CRISPR-Cas12b systems
Depositing lab: Yiping Qi. Depositing organization: University of Maryland, College Park. Publication: CRISPR-Cas12b enables efficient plant genome engineering. Ming M, Ren Q, Pan C, He Y, Zhang Y, Liu S, Zhong Z, Wang J, Malzahn AA, Wu J, Zheng X, Zhang Y, Qi Y. Nat Plants. 2020 Mar;6(3):202-208. doi: 10.1038/s41477-020-0614-6. Epub 2020 Mar 9. PubMed 32170285.
Backbone
  Vector backbone: pYPQ167
  Total vector size (bp): 6642
  Vector type: Plant Expression, CRISPR ; Gateway compatible AacCas12b-D570A entry clone
Growth in bacteria
  Bacterial resistance: Spectinomycin, 50 μg/mL
  Growth temperature: 37°C
  Growth strain: DH5alpha
  Copy number: High Copy
Gene/Insert
  Gene/Insert name: AacCas12b
  Species: Alicyclobacillus acidoterrestris
  Mutation: D570A; AacCas12b is rice codon optimized
Terms and licenses: Academic/Nonprofit Terms; Industry Terms: Not Available to Industry
How to cite: pYPQ290-D570A was a gift from Yiping Qi (Addgene plasmid # 129673 ; http://n2t.net/addgene:129673 ; RRID:Addgene_129673)
